Addgene plasmid #216262: pAAV-Syn-ExSYTE.H64A
Purpose: inactive ExSYTE.H64A (P2A) EGFP with 3'UTR of Rat Arc DTE under synapsin promoter
Depositing lab: Susumu Tomita. Depositing organization: Yale University. Publication: Chemogenetic regulation of the TARP-lipid interaction mimics LTP and reversibly modifies behavior. Park J, Berthoux C, Hoyos-Ramirez E, Shan L, Morimoto-Tomita M, Wang Y, Castillo PE, Tomita S. Cell Rep. 2023 Aug 29;42(8):112826. doi: 10.1016/j.celrep.2023.112826. Epub 2023 Jul 19. PubMed 37471228.
Backbone
  Vector backbone: pAAV-MCS
  Total vector size (bp): 8021
  Modifications to backbone: human Synapsin Promoter
  Vector type: AAV
Growth in bacteria
  Bacterial resistance: Ampicillin, 100 μg/mL
  Growth temperature: 37°C
  Growth strain: NEB Stable
  Copy number: Low Copy
Gene/Insert
  Gene/Insert name: ExSYTE P2A EGFP - Rat DTE
  Insert size (bp): 3732
  Mutation: H64A mutation in each oTetR
Terms and licenses: Academic/Nonprofit Terms; Industry Terms: Not Available to Industry
How to cite: pAAV-Syn-ExSYTE.H64A was a gift from Susumu Tomita (Addgene plasmid # 216262 ; http://n2t.net/addgene:216262 ; RRID:Addgene_216262)
