[The description below was written by a language model from this plasmid's Addgene catalogue record and pLannotate feature annotations shown in this document.]
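Description:
pAAV-Syn-ExSYTE.H64A is an adeno-associated virus transfer plasmid built on the pAAV-MCS backbone, in which the human synapsin I promoter has been installed to restrict expression to neurons. The expression cassette is flanked by AAV2 inverted terminal repeats, which allow it to be packaged into recombinant AAV particles. One ITR is annotated intact, while the other is detected only as short fragments in the sequencing result. In bacteria the plasmid is maintained through a ColE1/pUC-type origin and selected with ampicillin via β-lactamase. An f1 origin is also present. The catalogue lists it as low copy and grown in a recombination-deficient strain, as is common for ITR-containing plasmids. The catalogue size (8021 bp) is somewhat larger than the annotated sequence record (7,739 nt).

The payload is ExSYTE.H64A, followed by a P2A self-cleaving peptide and EGFP, so that transduced neurons are marked by a separate green fluorescent protein. The feature table shows the ExSYTE reading frame as a large fragment of TARP γ-8 (Cacng8, an AMPA receptor auxiliary subunit), then two tandem TetR-derived domains (annotated as rtTA3 fragments), then a further short Cacng8 fragment. According to the record, each oTetR unit carries an H64A mutation, and the resulting protein is described as inactive, which suggests use as a negative control for the active ExSYTE chemogenetic tool, although the record does not spell this out. Gateway attB1 and attB2 sites bracket the insert. Downstream of EGFP, the catalogue describes a 3'UTR containing the rat Arc dendritic targeting element, which is not separately annotated; such elements direct mRNA to dendrites. A human growth hormone polyadenylation signal terminates the transcript. The associated work concerns chemogenetic control of the TARP–lipid interaction in synaptic plasticity and behaviour.
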