Features (pLannotate 1.2.2; 19 found; start..end, strand, type, name):
    386..410     +  protein_bind   attB2: mutant version of attB; recombination site for the Gateway® BP reaction BP Clonase™
   1090..1806    -  CDS            EGFP: EGFP is a basic (constitutively fluorescent) green fluorescent protein published in 1996, derived from Aequorea victoria. It is reported to be a rapidly-maturing weak dimer with moderate acid sensitivity.
   1873..2073    -  CDS            Cacng8 (fragment): CCG8_MOUSE - Experimental evidence at protein level: Swiss-Prot protein existence level 1. Regulates the activity of L-type calcium channels that contain CACNA1C as pore-forming subunit (PubMed:21127204). Regulates the trafficking and gating properties of AMPA-selective glutamate receptors (AMPARs). Promotes their targeting to the cell membrane and synapses and modulates their gating properties by slowing their rates of activation, deactivation and desensitization and by mediating their resensitization. Does not show subunit-specific AMPA receptor regulation and regulates all AMPAR subunits. T
   2077..2694    -  CDS            rtTA3 (fragment): reverse tetracycline transactivator 3 activates expression from Tet-responsive promoters in the presence of doxycycline
   2740..3357    -  CDS            rtTA3 (fragment): reverse tetracycline transactivator 3 activates expression from Tet-responsive promoters in the presence of doxycycline
   3376..4149    -  CDS            Cacng8 (fragment): CCG8_RAT - Experimental evidence at protein level: Swiss-Prot protein existence level 1. Regulates the activity of L-type calcium channels that contain CACNA1C as pore-forming subunit (By similarity). Regulates the trafficking and gating properties of AMPA-selective glutamate receptors (AMPARs). Promotes their targeting to the cell membrane and synapses and modulates their gating properties by slowing their rates of activation, deactivation and desensitization and by mediating their resensitization. Does not show subunit-specific AMPA receptor regulation and regulates all AMPAR subunits. Thoug
   4161..4185    -  protein_bind   attB1: mutant version of attB; recombination site for the Gateway® BP reaction BP Clonase™
   4207..4654    -  promoter       hSyn promoter: human synapsin I promoter; confers neuron-specific expression (Kügler et al., 2003)
   4719..4746    -  repeat_region  AAV2 ITR (fragment): inverted terminal repeat of adeno-associated virus serotype 2 inverted
   4775..4802    -  repeat_region  AAV2 ITR (fragment): inverted terminal repeat of adeno-associated virus serotype 2 inverted
   4875..5463    -  rep_origin     ori: high-copy-number ColE1/pMB1/pBR322/pUC origin of replication
   5634..6494    -  CDS            AmpR: β-lactamase; bla; confers resistance to ampicillin, carbenicillin, and related antibiotics
   6495..6599    -  promoter       AmpR promoter: bla
   6694..6729    +  CDS            rop (fragment): Rop protein, which maintains plasmids at low copy number; rop
   6831..6880    +  misc_feature   bom (fragment): basis of mobility region from pBR322
   6881..7336    -  rep_origin     f1 ori (sequence partly withheld): f1 bacteriophage origin of replication; arrow indicates direction of (+) strand synthesis
   7355..7406    +  misc_feature   bom (fragment): basis of mobility region from pBR322
   7411..7551    -  repeat_region  AAV2 ITR: inverted terminal repeat of adeno-associated virus serotype 2 inverted
   7612..349     -  polyA_signal   hGH poly(A) signal (across the origin): human growth hormone polyadenylation signal
>Addgene plasmid #216262 | pAAV-Syn-ExSYTE.H64A | addgene full sequence | sequence record 430592 | Addgene NGS Result
AAAAAAACAAAAATTAGCTGAGCCTGGTCATGCATGCCTGGAATCCCAACAACTCGGGAGGCTGAGGCAG
GAGAATCGCTTGAACCCAGGAGGCGGAGATTGCAGTGAGCCAAGATTGTGCCACTGCACTCCAGCTTGGT
TCCCAATAGACCCCGCAGGCCCTACAGGTTGTCTTCCCAACTTGCCCCTTGCTCCATACCACCCCCCTCC
ACCCCATAATATTATAGAAGGACACCTAGTCAGACAAAATGATGCAACTTAATTTTATTAGGACAAGGCT
GGTGGGCACTGGAGTGGCAACTTCCAGGGCCAGGAGAGGCACTGGGGAGGGGTCACAGGGATGCCACCCG
TAGATCTCTCGAGCAGCGCTGCTCGAGGCAAGCTTACCACTTTGTACAAGAAAGCTGGGTGTCTAGAAGA
CACGAGCAGTTACCAACACGAGGTGGTTGGTGCTGGGGTGTGGATGAGGTTCCAGCTGGGCAATCACCCG
GCAGGTCAGGGAAGTGCCTGGAACAGCCTAGGAGCCAAGGCATGGGGTCTCCTGGGACTGGACTTGACCA
GCAGGCAGGGCACAGCAGGTAAGGTCAGGCTGGGCTAGGGCCCGAACCTTAAGGCTCCTGCAAGGTTCTG
GCGGGGGCCAAAGGCCACGCAGCGAACTGGGCTCTGTGCTGAGAGGGCACAGACCCTGCTCAAGCTGCAG
TGGCTTGTGGCAGGCAGCTGGTGAGTGGCCAGCGGAGCGGGCATTCGTGGCAGACCCGGGGTTTCACGCT
GGCTTGTCTTCACCTTCAGCTCTGAGGCTGAGCTGGGTGCTGCCCTCTGCCAGGCACCTCCTCTTTGTAA
TCCTATTTTCTCTGCCTTGAAAGTGTCTTGGAACCTCTGTGCAGGCAGCTTCAAGAGAGGAGGGGACGGT
GCTGGTGCTGGGGTGGTACCCCTTCCAGACATGGCCGGAAAGACTTCTCAGCAGCTTGAGACCTGGTGTC
ATTCTCCTGGCTCTGAAGACTCCAGCTGCTGCCTCAGCTGGGGCTGAGGACTCAGCCCCTCTGGGACCCT
CCGCCTGGCATGGCTGAGTCATGGAGCCGATCTAGACTACTTGTACAGCTCGTCCATGCCGAGAGTGATC
CCGGCGGCGGTCACGAACTCCAGCAGGACCATGTGATCGCGCTTCTCGTTGGGGTCTTTGCTCAGGGCGG
ACTGGGTGCTCAGGTAGTGGTTGTCGGGCAGCAGCACGGGGCCGTCGCCGATGGGGGTGTTCTGCTGGTA
GTGGTCGGCGAGCTGCACGCTGCCGTCCTCGATGTTGTGGCGGATCTTGAAGTTCACCTTGATGCCGTTC
TTCTGCTTGTCGGCCATGATATAGACGTTGTGGCTGTTGTAGTTGTACTCCAGCTTGTGCCCCAGGATGT
TGCCGTCCTCCTTGAAGTCGATGCCCTTCAGCTCGATGCGGTTCACCAGGGTGTCGCCCTCGAACTTCAC
CTCGGCGCGGGTCTTGTAGTTGCCGTCGTCCTTGAAGAAGATGGTGCGCTCCTGGACGTAGCCTTCGGGC
ATGGCGGACTTGAAGAAGTCGTGCTGCTTCATGTGGTCGGGGTAGCGGCTGAAGCACTGCACGCCGTAGG
TCAGGGTGGTCACGAGGGTGGGCCAGGGCACGGGCAGCTTGCCGGTGGTGCAGATGAACTTCAGGGTCAG
CTTGCCGTAGGTGGCATCGCCCTCGCCCTCGCCGGACACGCTGAACTTGTGGCCGTTTACGTCGCCGTCC
AGCTCGACCAGGATGGGCACCACCCCGGTGAACAGCTCCTCGCCCTTGCTCACCATAGGTCCAGGGTTCT
CCTCCACGTCTCCAGCCTGCTTCAGCAGGCTGAAGTTAGTAGCTCCGCTTCCCACGGGCGTGGTTTTCCT
GTTGAGCGTGTTGGTGTTGGACGCCGCGGCCTCTTTGGACAGGGTCCCGGGCGCGGGCGCTGCAGGAGCG
GGCGGCGCGGGCGCGGGCGCGGGTGCAGCGGGCGGTCCGGTGACTGTGACCGTGACGCCGGACGCCGCTT
CCTTGGGGAAGGCGTTGTGCAGCGTGAGAAAACCCGCACTAGTGCTGCCGCTTTCGCACTTTAGCTGTTT
CTCCAGGCCACATATGATTAGTTCCAGGCCGAAAAGGAAGGCAGGTTCGGCTCCCTGATGGTCGAACAGC
TCAATTGCTTGTCTCAGAAGTGGGGGCATAGAATCGGTGGTAGGTGTCTCTCTTTCCTCTTTTGCTACTT
GATGCTCCTGATCCTCCAATACGCAGCCCAGTGTAAAGTGGCCCACGGCGGACAGAGCGTACAGTGCGTT
CTCCAGGGAGAAGCCTTGCTGACACAGGAACGCGAGCTGATTTTCCAGGGTTTCGTACTGTTTCTCTGTT
GGGCGGGTGCCGAGATGCACTTTAGCCCCGTCGCGATGTGAGAGGAGAGCACAGCGGAATGACTTGGCGT
TGTTCCGCAGAAAGTCTTGCCATGACTCGCCTTCCAGGGGGCAGAAGTGGGTAGCATGCCTGTCCAGCAT
CTCGATTGCCAGGGCATCGAGCAGGGCCCGCTTGTTCTTCACGTGCCAGTACAGGGTAGGCTGCTCAACT
CCCAGCTTTTGAGCGAGTTTCCTTGTCGTCAGGCCTTCGATACCGACTTCATTGAGTAATTCCAGAGCAG
AGTTTATGACTTTGCTCTTGTCCAGTCTAGACATGCTCTTCCGGAGGAATTTTCTCAGCCTCTTCCAAAA
TTTGCCGCTGCCGCTTTCGCACTTTAGCTGTTTCTCCAGGCCACATATGATTAGTTCCAGGCCGAAAAGG
AAGGCAGGTTCGGCTCCCTGATGGTCGAACAGCTCAATTGCTTGTCTCAGAAGTGGGGGCATAGAATCGG
TGGTAGGTGTCTCTCTTTCCTCTTTTGCTACTTGATGCTCCTGATCCTCCAATACGCAGCCCAGTGTAAA
GTGGCCCACGGCGGACAGAGCGTACAGTGCGTTCTCCAGGGAGAAGCCTTGCTGACACAGGAACGCGAGC
TGATTTTCCAGGGTTTCGTACTGTTTCTCTGTTGGGCGGGTGCCGAGATGCACTTTAGCCCCGTCGCGAT
GTGAGAGGAGAGCACAGCGGAATGACTTGGCGTTGTTCCGCAGAAAGTCTTGCCATGACTCGCCTTCCAG
GGGGCAGAAGTGGGTAGCATGCCTGTCCAGCATCTCGATTGCCAGGGCATCGAGCAGGGCCCGCTTGTTC
TTCACGTGCCAGTACAGGGTAGGCTGCTCAACTCCCAGCTTTTGAGCGAGTTTCCTTGTCGTCAGGCCTT
CGATACCGACTTCATTGAGTAATTCCAGAGCAGAGTTTATGACTTTGCTCTTGTCCAGTCTAGACATTGC
CTCGCGGCTGCGCTCGCTCGAGGGGCCGCTCCCGCCACTGCCGCCCGCGCCGCCGCCGGCCTTGAGCAGG
TCCGAGCGTGATTGGCAGTGTGCCTCGCGGCTGCGCTCGATGTAGATGTTGACGGCCAGTACTCCGATCA
CCTCAGCCAGGATGAAGGACAGCCCGCCGAAGTAGAAGGACCAGCCGTACGAGTAGTGGTTTTTCTTCTC
CTCGTCCCTCTTGGGGCCAGGCTCGCCGGCGTTGGCCGATATGTACACAATCACCCCGATGATGTTGCTC
AGGCCTGCTGCCACGAACAGGATCCCTGCGCCCAGGATGATGTTCCTTTTGGATTTGTAGACGCGAGAGG
CAGCTACGCACACGCCCCCGAGCAGCAGCAGGATGGCGCTCAGGATAGGAAAGATGCTGGAGGCCCGGAC
TACTCGGAGCAGGTACTCCGCGCTGTCGTGGTCGTAGTCCGTGTCCTCCGGGAAGTGGTTGATCTTCACG
CAGACACCTCTTTTCAACCCTTCCAGGCAGCATATCCGCCAGAGGCCTGAATGTGTGAGGCCCCCAGGGT
CCTTCTTCTCTGAGGAGCCACTGCCCCCACGATGGGGTGGTCCATCATCACCTGCTGTGAGGTTGGTGGT
GTTGCAGATGAGAGCTCTTGTGTAGAGCCAGTAGTCAGTGCTGATGGCGATGGTCATGAGGCCAAAAGCT
GCAAAGGCGCCTATGGTGGTCAGTAGTACCTGAACGCCCTTTTCGCACCACAACCCCCTCTCTTCATTCC
AGCGTTTCAATGACTCCATTTTAAGCTTGGAGCCTGCTTTTTTGTACAAACTTGTAGATCCCCGGGGAAT
TCTCGACTGCGCTCTCAGGCACGACACGACTCCTCCGCTGCCCACCGCAGACTGAGGCAGCGCTGAGTCG
CCGGCGCCGCAGCGCAGATGGTCGCGCCCGTGCCCCCCTATCTCGCGCCTCGCGTGGTGCGGTCCGGCTG
GGCCGGCGGCGGCGCGGACGCGACCAAGGTGGCCGGGAAGGGGAGTTTGCGGGGGACCGGCGAGTGACGT
CAGCGCGCCTTCAGTGCTGAGGCGGCGGTGGCGCGCGCCGCCAGGCGGGGGCGAAGGCACTGTCCGCGGT
GCTGAAGCTGGCAGTGCGCACGCGCCTCGCCGCATCCTGTTTCCCCTCCCCCTCTCTGATAGGGGATGCG
CAATTTGGGGAATGGGGGTTGGGTGCTTGTCCAGTGGGTCGGGGTCGGTCGTCAGGTAGGCACCCCCACC
CCGCCTCATCCTGGTCCTAAAACCCACTTGCACTCATACGCAGGGCCCTCTGCAGGCGGCCGCAGGAACC
CCTAGTGATGGAGTTGGCCACTCCCTCTCTGCGCGCTCGCTCGCTCACTGAGGCCGGGCGACCAAAGGTC
GCCCGACGCCCGGGCGGCCTCAGTGAGCGAGCGAGCGCGCAGCTGCCTGCAGGACATGTGAGCAAAAGGC
CAGCAAAAGGCCAGGAACCGTAAAAAGGCCGCGTTGCTGGCGTTTTTCCATAGGCTCCGCCCCCCTGACG
AGCATCACAAAAATCGACGCTCAAGTCAGAGGTGGCGAAACCCGACAGGACTATAAAGATACCAGGCGTT
TCCCCCTGGAAGCTCCCTCGTGCGCTCTCCTGTTCCGACCCTGCCGCTTACCGGATACCTGTCCGCCTTT
CTCCCTTCGGGAAGCGTGGCGCTTTCTCATAGCTCACGCTGTAGGTATCTCAGTTCGGTGTAGGTCGTTC
GCTCCAAGCTGGGCTGTGTGCACGAACCCCCCGTTCAGCCCGACCGCTGCGCCTTATCCGGTAACTATCG
TCTTGAGTCCAACCCGGTAAGACACGACTTATCGCCACTGGCAGCAGCCACTGGTAACAGGATTAGCAGA
GCGAGGTATGTAGGCGGTGCTACAGAGTTCTTGAAGTGGTGGCCTAACTACGGCTACACTAGAAGAACAG
TATTTGGTATCTGCGCTCTGCTGAAGCCAGTTACCTTCGGAAAAAGAGTTGGTAGCTCTTGATCCGGCAA
ACAAACCACCGCTGGTAGCGGTGGTTTTTTTGTTTGCAAGCAGCAGATTACGCGCAGAAAAAAAGGATCT
CAAGAAGATCCTTTGATCTTTTCTACGGGGTCTGACGCTCAGTGGAACGAAAACTCACGTTAAGGGATTT
TGGTCATGAGATTATCAAAAAGGATCTTCACCTAGATCCTTTTAAATTAAAAATGAAGTTTTAAATCAAT
CTAAAGTATATATGAGTAAACTTGGTCTGACAGTTACCAATGCTTAATCAGTGAGGCACCTATCTCAGCG
ATCTGTCTATTTCGTTCATCCATAGTTGCCTGACTCCCCGTCGTGTAGATAACTACGATACGGGAGGGCT
TACCATCTGGCCCCAGTGCTGCAATGATACCGCGAGACCCACGCTCACCGGCTCCAGATTTATCAGCAAT
AAACCAGCCAGCCGGAAGGGCCGAGCGCAGAAGTGGTCCTGCAACTTTATCCGCCTCCATCCAGTCTATT
AATTGTTGCCGGGAAGCTAGAGTAAGTAGTTCGCCAGTTAATAGTTTGCGCAACGTTGTTGCCATTGCTA
CAGGCATCGTGGTGTCACGCTCGTCGTTTGGTATGGCTTCATTCAGCTCCGGTTCCCAACGATCAAGGCG
AGTTACATGATCCCCCATGTTGTGCAAAAAAGCGGTTAGCTCCTTCGGTCCTCCGATCGTTGTCAGAAGT
AAGTTGGCCGCAGTGTTATCACTCATGGTTATGGCAGCACTGCATAATTCTCTTACTGTCATGCCATCCG
TAAGATGCTTTTCTGTGACTGGTGAGTACTCAACCAAGTCATTCTGAGAATAGTGTATGCGGCGACCGAG
TTGCTCTTGCCCGGCGTCAATACGGGATAATACCGCGCCACATAGCAGAACTTTAAAAGTGCTCATCATT
GGAAAACGTTCTTCGGGGCGAAAACTCTCAAGGATCTTACCGCTGTTGAGATCCAGTTCGATGTAACCCA
CTCGTGCACCCAACTGATCTTCAGCATCTTTTACTTTCACCAGCGTTTCTGGGTGAGCAAAAACAGGAAG
GCAAAATGCCGCAAAAAAGGGAATAAGGGCGACACGGAAATGTTGAATACTCATACTCTTCCTTTTTCAA
TATTATTGAAGCATTTATCAGGGTTATTGTCTCATGAGCGGATACATATTTGAATGTATTTAGAAAAATA
AACAAATAGGGGTTCCGCGCACATTTCCCCGAAAAGTGCCACCTGACGTCTAAGAAACCATTATTATCAT
GACATTAACCTATAAAAATAGGCGTATCACGAGGCCCTTTCGTCTCGCGCGTTTCGGTGATGACGGTGAA
AACCTCTGACACATGCAGCTCCCGGAGACGGTCACAGCTTGTCTGTAAGCGGATGCCGGGAGCAGACAAG
CCCGTCAGGGCGCGTCAGCGGGTGTTGGCGGGTGTCGGGGCTGGCTTAACTATGCGGCATCAGAGCAGAT
TGTACTGAGAGTGCACCATAAAATTGTAAACGTTAATATTTTGTTAAAATTCGCGTTAAATTTTTGTTAA
ATCAGCTCATTTTTTAACCAATAGACCGAAATCGGCAAAATCCCTTATAAATCAAAAGAATAGCCCGAGA
TAGAGT
[37 nt withheld, positions 7007-7043]
AAAGAACGTGGACTCCAACGTCAAAGG
[141 nt withheld, positions 7071-7211]
G
[46 nt withheld, positions 7213-7258]
A
[95 nt withheld, positions 7260-7354]
TATGCGGTGTGAAATACCGCACAGATGCGTAAGGAGAAAATACCGCATCAGGCGCCCCTGCAGGCAGCTG
CGCGCTCGCTCGCTCACTGAGGCCGCCCGGGCAAAGCCCGGGCGTCGGGCGACCTTTGGTCGCCCGGCCT
CAGTGAGCGAGCGAGCGCGCAGAGAGGGAGTGGCCAACTCCATCACTAGGGGTTCCTGCGTCCGCTCGGT
GGGTTCCTGCGTCCGCTCGGTCCGCACGTGGTTACCTACAAAATCAGAAGGACAGGGAAGGGAGCAGTGG
TTCACGCCTGTAATCCCAGCAATTTGGGAGGCCAAGGTGGGTAGATCACCTGAGATTAGGAGTTGGAGAC
CAGCCTGGCCAATATGGTGAAACCCCGTCTCTACC
